>Addgene plasmid #74666 | BRD1A | depositor partial sequence | sequence record 140927 | insert
CATATGCACCATCATCATCATCATTCTTCTGGTGTAGATCTGGGTACCGAGAACCTGTACTTCCAATCCA
TGCGGCTGACCCCGCTGACGGTGCTGCTGCGCTCAGTGCTGGACCAGCTGCAAGACAAGGACCCCGCCAG
GATATTTGCGCAGCCCGTGAGTCTGAAGGAGGTACCAGATTATTTGGATCACATTAAACATCCCATGGAC
TTTGCCACAATGAGGAAACGGTTAGAAGCTCAAGGGTATAAAAACCTCCATGAGTTTGAGGAGGATTTTG
ATCTCATTATAGATAACTGCATGAAGTACAATGCCAGGGACACCGTGTTCTATAGAGCCGCGGTGAGGCT
GCGCGATCAGGGAGGTGTTGTTCTGAGGCAGGCCCGGCGCGAGGTGGACAGCATCGGCTTGGAAGAGGCC
TCGGGGATGCACCTGCCTGAGCGGCCTTCTTGACAGTAAAGGTGGATACGGATCCGAA
