>Addgene plasmid #74666 | BRD1A | addgene partial sequence | sequence record 142607 | T7term 5'-GCTAGTTATTGCTCAGCGG-3'
GCAGCCGGATCTCAGTGGTGGTGGTGGTGGTGCTCGAGTGCGGCCGCAAGCTTGTCGACGGAGCTCGAAT
TCGGATCCGTATCCACCTTTACTGTCAAGAAGGCCGCTCAGGCAGGTGCATCCCCGAGGCCTCTTCCAAG
CCGATGCTGTCCACCTCGCGCCGGGCCTGCCTCAGAACAACACCTCCCTGATCGCGCAGCCTCACCGCGG
CTCTATAGAACACGGTGTCCCTGGCATTGTACTTCATGCAGTTATCTATAATGAGATCAAAATCCTCCTC
AAACTCATGGAGGTTTTTATACCCTTGAGCTTCTAACCGTTTCCTCATTGTGGCAAAGTCCATGGGATGT
TTAATGTGATCCAAATAATCTGGTACCTCCTTCAGACTCACGGGCTGCGCAAATATCCTGGCGGGGTCCT
TGTCTTGCAGCTGGTCCAGCACTGAGCGCAGCAGCACCGTCAGCGGGGTCAGCCGCATGGATTGGAAGTA
CAGGTTCTCGGTACCCAGATCTACACCAGAAGAATGATGATGATGATGGTGCATATGTATATCTCCTTCT
TAAAGTTAAACAAAATTATTTCTAGAGGGGAATTGTTATCCGCTCACAATTCCCCTATAGTGAGTCGTAT
TAATTTCGCGGGATCGAGATCTCGATCCTCTACGCCGGACGCATCGTGGCCGGCATCACCGGCGCCACAG
GTGCGGTTGCTGGCGCCTATATCGCCGACATCACCGATGGGGAAGATCGGGCTCGCCACTTCGGGCTCAT
GAGCGCT
