>Addgene plasmid #74666 | BRD1A | addgene partial sequence | sequence record 142608 | T7 5'-TAATACGACTCACTATAGGG-3'
ACTTTAAGAAGGAGATATACATATGCACCATCATCATCATCATTCTTCTGGTGTAGATCTGGGTACCGAG
AACCTGTACTTCCAATCCATGCGGCTGACCCCGCTGACGGTGCTGCTGCGCTCAGTGCTGGACCAGCTGC
AAGACAAGGACCCCGCCAGGATATTTGCGCAGCCCGTGAGTCTGAAGGAGGTACCAGATTATTTGGATCA
CATTAAACATCCCATGGACTTTGCCACAATGAGGAAACGGTTAGAAGCTCAAGGGTATAAAAACCTCCAT
GAGTTTGAGGAGGATTTTGATCTCATTATAGATAACTGCATGAAGTACAATGCCAGGGACACCGTGTTCT
ATAGAGCCGCGGTGAGGCTGCGCGATCAGGGAGGTGTTGTTCTGAGGCAGGCCCGGCGCGAGGTGGACAG
CATCGGCTTGGAAGAGGCCTCGGGGATGCACCTGCCTGAGCGGCCTTCTTGACAGTAAAGGTGGATACGG
ATCCGAATTCGAGCTCCGTCGACAAGCTTGCGGCCGCACTCGAGCACCACCACCACCACCACTGAGATCC
GGCTGCTAACAAAGCCCGAAAGGAAGCTGAGTTGGCTGCTGCCACCGCTGAGCAATAACTAGCATAACCC
CTTGGGGCCTCTAAACGGGTCTTGAGGGGTTTTTTGCTGAAAGGAGGAACTATATCCGGATTGGCGAATG
GG
[99 nt withheld, positions 703-801]
