[The description below was written by a language model from this plasmid's Addgene catalogue record.]
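Description:
BRD1A is a bacterial expression plasmid built on pNIC28-Bsa4, a pET28-derived vector designed for ligation-independent cloning. It carries a 478 bp fragment of human BRD1 (bromodomain containing protein 1, also known as BRL or BRPF2), recorded under the clone designation BRD1A-c007. The record notes that the insert may not be the full open reading frame. Given its short length, it is a truncated construct rather than the whole protein, although the record does not state which residues or domain boundaries it covers. The plasmid is selected with kanamycin and is listed as low copy. The origin of replication is not given, and no feature table accompanies the entry.

Expression is driven by a T7 promoter under T7/lac regulation, so transcription depends on T7 RNA polymerase supplied by the host and is held in check by the lac repressor until induction. The backbone adds an N-terminal hexahistidine tag followed by a TEV protease recognition site. The tag allows the fusion protein to be captured by immobilised metal affinity chromatography, and TEV cleavage then removes it to leave a near-native product. In the parent vector the cloning site holds a SacB stuffer fragment, which is released by BsaI cleavage. T4 polymerase treatment then generates the single-stranded overhangs used for annealing the insert. SacB confers sucrose sensitivity, so its replacement by the insert provides a counter-selection against uncut or empty vector.

The stated purpose is to produce recombinant protein in bacteria for structure determination.
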