Addgene plasmid #74666: BRD1A
Purpose: Bacterial expression for structure determination; may not be full ORF
Depositing lab: Nicola Burgess-Brown. Depositing organization: University of Oxford.
Backbone
  Vector backbone: pNIC28-Bsa4
  Vector type: Bacterial Expression
Growth in bacteria
  Bacterial resistance: Kanamycin, 50 μg/mL
  Growth temperature: 37°C
  Growth strain: DH5alpha
  Copy number: Low Copy
Gene/Insert
  Gene/Insert name: BRD1A (alt names: BRD1A-c007; BRD1bromodomain containing protein 1)
  Species: H. sapiens (human)
  Insert size (bp): 478
  Entrez Gene: BRD1 (a.k.a. BRL, BRPF1, BRPF2)
  Promoter: T7
  Tag / fusion protein: His-6-TEV (N terminal on backbone)
  Cloning method: Ligation Independent Cloning
  Sequencing primers: 5′ T7; 3′ T7term
Terms and licenses: Academic/Nonprofit Terms; Industry Terms: Not Available to Industry
Depositor comments: T7/lac regulated, N-terminal His-tag, TEV, LIC cloning using BsaI cleavage/T4 polymerase, SacB stuffer fragment, pET28 backbone. gi|11321642
How to cite: BRD1A was a gift from Nicola Burgess-Brown (Addgene plasmid # 74666 ; http://n2t.net/addgene:74666 ; RRID:Addgene_74666)
